>Addgene plasmid #172075 | EIF2B3-V30A | addgene full sequence | sequence record 337814 | Addgene NGS Result
GCCAATTCAATATGGCGTATATGGACTCATGCCAATTCAATATGGTGGATCTGGACCTGTGCCAATTCAA
TATGGCGTATATGGACTCGTGCCAATTCAATATGGTGGATCTGGACCCCAGCCAATTCAATATGGCGGAC
TTGGCACCATGCCAATTCAATATGGCGGACCTGGCACTGTGCCAACTGGGGAGGGGTCTACTTGGCACGG
TGCCAAGTTTGAGGAGGGGTCTTGGCCCTGTGCCAAGTCCGCCATATTGAATTGGCATGGTGCCAATAAT
GGCGGCCATATTGGCTATATGCCAGGATCAATATATAGGCAATATCCAATATGGCCCTATGCCAATATGG
CTATTGGCCAGGTTCAATACTATGTATTGGCCCTATGCCATATAGTATTCCATATATGGGTTTTCCTATT
GACGTAGATAGCCCCTCCCAATGGGCGGTCCCATATACCATATATGGGGCTTCCTAATACCGCCCATAGC
CACTCCCCCATTGACGTCAATGGTCTCTATATATGGTCTTTCCTATTGACGTCATATGGGCGGTCCTATT
GACGTATATGGCGCCTCCCCCATTGACGTCAATTACGGTAAATGGCCCGCCTGGCTCAATGCCCATTGAC
GTCAATAGGACCACCCACCATTGACGTCAATGGGATGGCTCATTGCCCATTCATATCCGTTCTCACGCCC
CCTATTGACGTCAATGACGGTAAATGGCCCACTTGGCAGTACATCAATATCTATTAATAGTAACTTGGCA
AGTACATTACTATTGGAAGTACGCCAGGGTACATTGGCAGTACTCCCATTGACGTCAATGGCGGTAAATG
GCCCGCGATGGCTGCCAAGTACATCCCCATTGACGTCAATGGGGAGGGGCAATGACGCAAATGGGCGTTC
CATTGACGTAAATGGGCGGTAGGCGTGCCTAATGGGAGGTCTATATAAGCAATGCTCGTTTAGGGAACCG
CCATTCTGCCTGGGGACGTCGGAGCAAGCTTGATTTAGGTGACACTATAGAATACAAGCTACTTGTTCTT
TTTGCAGGATCCCATCGATGGCCGCACACAAGCTGGCTGACCCGGTTTGTAAAAATGGAATTTCAAGCAG
TAGTGATGGCAGTAGGTGGAGGATCTCGGATGACAGACCTAACTTCCAGCATTCCCAAACCTCTGCTTCC
AGCTGGGAACAAACCTTTAATTTGGTACCCATTGAACCTGCTTGAGCGTGTTGGATTTGAAGAAGTCATT
GTGGTTACAACCAGGGATGTTCAAAAGGCTCTATGTGCAGAATTCAAGATGAAAATGAAGCCAGATATTG
TGTGTATTCCTGATGATGCTGACATGGGAACTGCAGATTCTTTGCGCTACATATATCCAAAACTTAAGAC
AGATGTGCTGGTGCTGAGCTGTGATCTGATAACAGACGTTGCCTTACATGAGGTTGTGGACCTGTTTAGA
GCTTATGATGCATCACTTGCTATGTTGATGAGAAAAGGCCAAGATAGCATAGAACCTGTTCCCGGTCAAA
AGGGGAAAAAAAAAGCAGTGGAGCAGCGTGACTTCATTGGAGTGGACAGCACAGGAAAGAGGCTGCTCTT
CATGGCTAATGAAGCAGACTTGGATGAAGAGCTGGTCATTAAGGGATCCATCCTACAGAAGCATCCTAGA
ATACGTTTCCACACGGGTCTTGTGGATGCCCACCTCTACTGTTTGAAAAAATACATCGTGGACTTCCTAA
TGGAAAATGGGTCAATAACTTCTATCCGGAGTGAACTGATTCCATATTTAGTGAGAAAACAGTTTTCCTC
AGCTTCCTCACAACAGGGACAAGAAGAAAAAGAGGAGGATCTAAAGAAAAAGGAGCTGAAGTCCTTAGAT
ATCTACAGTTTTATAAAAGAAGCCAATACACTGAACCTGGCTCCCTATGATGCCTGCTGGAATGCCTGTC
GAGGAGACAGGTGGGAAGACTTGTCCAGATCACAGGTGCGCTGCTATGTCCACATCATGAAAGAGGGGCT
CTGCTCTCGAGTGAGCACACTGGGACTCTACATGGAAGCAAACAGACAGGTGCCCAAATTGCTGTCTGCT
CTCTGTCCAGAAGAACCACCAGTCCATTCGTCAGCCCAGATTGTCAGCAAACACCTGGTTGGAGTTGACA
GCCTCATTGGGCCAGAGACACAGATTGGAGAGAAGTCATCCATTAAGCGCTCAGTCATTGGCTCATCCTG
TCTCATAAAAGATAGAGTGACTATTACCAATTGCCTTCTCATGAACTCAGTCACTGTGGAGGAAGGAAGC
AATATCCAAGGCAGTGTCATCTGCAACAATGCTGTGATCGAGAAGGGTGCAGACATCAAGGACTGCTTGA
TTGGAAGTGGCCAGAGGATTGAAGCCAAAGCTAAACGAGTGAATGAGGTGATCGTGGGGAATGACCAGCT
CATGGAGATCTGAGTTCTGAGCAAGTCAGACTCCTTCCTTTTGGCCTCCAAAGCCACAGATGTTGGCTCT
AGAACTATAGTGAGTCGTATTACGTAGATCCAGACATGATAAGATACATTGATGAGTTTGGACAAACCAC
AACTAGAATGCAGTGAAAAAAATGCTTTATTTGTGAAATTTGTGATGCTATTGCTTTATTTGTAACCATT
ATAAGCTGCAATAAACAAGTTAACAACAACAATTGCATTCATTTTATGTTTCAGGTTCAGGGGGAGGTGT
GGGAGGTTTTTTAATTCGCGGCCGCGGCGCCAATGCATTGGGCCCGGTACCCAGCTTTTGTTCCCTTTAG
TGAGGGTTAATTGCGCGCTTGGCGTAATCATGGTCATAGCTGTTTCCTGTGTGAAATTGTTATCCGCTCA
CAATTCCACACAACATACGAGCCGGGAGCATAAAGTGTAAAGCCTGGGGTGCCTAATGAGTGAGCTAACT
CACATTAATTGCGTTGCGCTCACTGCCCGCTTTCCAGTCGGGAAACCTGTCGTGCCAGCTGCATTAATGA
ATCGGCCAACGCGCGGGGAGAGGCGGTTTGCGTATTGGGCGCTCTTCCGCTTCCTCGCTCACTGACTCGC
TGCGCTCGGTCGTTCGGCTGCGGCGAGCGGTATCAGCTCACTCAAAGGCGGTAATACGGTTATCCACAGA
ATCAGGGGATAACGCAGGAAAGAACATGTGAGCAAAAGGCCAGCAAAAGGCCAGGAACCGTAAAAAGGCC
GCGTTGCTGGCGTTTTTCCATAGGCTCCGCCCCCCTGACGAGCATCACAAAAATCGACGCTCAAGTCAGA
GGTGGCGAAACCCGACAGGACTATAAAGATACCAGGCGTTTCCCCCTGGAAGCTCCCTCGTGCGCTCTCC
TGTTCCGACCCTGCCGCTTACCGGATACCTGTCCGCCTTTCTCCCTTCGGGAAGCGTGGCGCTTTCTCAT
AGCTCACGCTGTAGGTATCTCAGTTCGGTGTAGGTCGTTCGCTCCAAGCTGGGCTGTGTGCACGAACCCC
CCGTTCAGCCCGACCGCTGCGCCTTATCCGGTAACTATCGTCTTGAGTCCAACCCGGTAAGACACGACTT
ATCGCCACTGGCAGCAGCCACTGGTAACAGGATTAGCAGAGCGAGGTATGTAGGCGGTGCTACAGAGTTC
TTGAAGTGGTGGCCTAACTACGGCTACACTAGAAGAACAGTATTTGGTATCTGCGCTCTGCTGAAGCCAG
TTACCTTCGGAAAAAGAGTTGGTAGCTCTTGATCCGGCAAACAAACCACCGCTGGTAGCGGTGGTTTTTT
TGTTTGCAAGCAGCAGATTACGCGCAGAAAAAAAGGATCTCAAGAAGATCCTTTGATCTTTTCTACGGGG
TCTGACGCTCAGTGGAACGAAAACTCACGTTAAGGGATTTTGGTCATGAGATTATCAAAAAGGATCTTCA
CCTAGATCCTTTTAAATTAAAAATGAAGTTTTAAATCAATCTAAAGTATATATGAGTAAACTTGGTCTGA
CAGTTACCAATGCTTAATCAGTGAGGCACCTATCTCAGCGATCTGTCTATTTCGTTCATCCATAGTTGCC
TGACTCCCCGTCGTGTAGATAACTACGATACGGGAGGGCTTACCATCTGGCCCCAGTGCTGCAATGATAC
CGCGAGACCCACGCTCACCGGCTCCAGATTTATCAGCAATAAACCAGCCAGCCGGAAGGGCCGAGCGCAG
AAGTGGTCCTGCAACTTTATCCGCCTCCATCCAGTCTATTAATTGTTGCCGGGAAGCTAGAGTAAGTAGT
TCGCCAGTTAATAGTTTGCGCAACGTTGTTGCCATTGCTACAGGCATCGTGGTGTCACGCTCGTCGTTTG
GTATGGCTTCATTCAGCTCCGGTTCCCAACGATCAAGGCGAGTTACATGATCCCCCATGTTGTGCAAAAA
AGCGGTTAGCTCCTTCGGTCCTCCGATCGTTGTCAGAAGTAAGTTGGCCGCAGTGTTATCACTCATGGTT
ATGGCAGCACTGCATAATTCTCTTACTGTCATGCCATCCGTAAGATGCTTTTCTGTGACTGGTGAGTACT
CAACCAAGTCATTCTGAGAATAGTGTATGCGGCGACCGAGTTGCTCTTGCCCGGCGTCAATACGGGATAA
TACCGCGCCACATAGCAGAACTTTAAAAGTGCTCATCATTGGAAAACGTTCTTCGGGGCGAAAACTCTCA
AGGATCTTACCGCTGTTGAGATCCAGTTCGATGTAACCCACTCGTGCACCCAACTGATCTTCAGCATCTT
TTACTTTCACCAGCGTTTCTGGGTGAGCAAAAACAGGAAGGCAAAATGCCGCAAAAAAGGGAATAAGGGC
GACACGGAAATGTTGAATACTCATACTCTTCCTTTTTCAATATTATTGAAGCATTTATCAGGGTTATTGT
CTCATGAGCGGATACATATTTGAATGTATTTAGAAAAATAAACAAATAGGGGTTCCGCGCACATTTCCCC
GAAAAGTGCCACCTAAATTGTAAGCGTTAATATTTTGTTAAAATTCGCGTTAAATTTTTGTTAAATCAGC
TCATTTTTTAACCAATAGGCCGAAATCGGCAAAATCCCTTATAAATCAAAAGAATAGACCGAGATAGGGT
[37 nt withheld, positions 5111-5147]
AAAGAACGTGGACTCCAACGTCAAAGG
[49 nt withheld, positions 5175-5223]
T
[91 nt withheld, positions 5225-5315]
G
[124 nt withheld, positions 5317-5440]
CCCATTCGCCATTCAGGCTGCGCAACTGTTGGGAAGGGCGATCGGTGCGGGCCTCTTCGCTATTACGCCA
GTCGACC
Features (pLannotate 1.2.2; 15 found; start..end, strand, type, name):
      1..978     +  promoter       CMV IE94 promoter: enhancer/promoter region of simian cytomegalovirus major immediate early transcription unit IE94
   1013..1031    +  promoter       SP6 promoter: promoter for bacteriophage SP6 RNA polymerase
   1105..2460    +  CDS            EIF2B3: EI2BG_HUMAN - Experimental evidence at protein level: Swiss-Prot protein existence level 1. Catalyzes the exchange of eukaryotic initiation factor 2- bound GDP for GTP. From Homo sapiens (Human).
   2525..2542    -  promoter       T7 promoter (fragment): promoter for bacteriophage T7 RNA polymerase
   2547..2681    -  polyA_signal   SV40 poly(A) signal: SV40 polyadenylation signal
   2794..2812    -  promoter       T3 promoter: promoter for bacteriophage T3 RNA polymerase
   2857..2873    -  protein_bind   lac operator: The lac repressor binds to the lac operator to inhibit transcription in E. coli. This inhibition can be relieved by adding lactose or isopropyl-β-D-thiogalactopyranoside (IPTG). lac repressor encoded by lacI
   2881..2911    -  promoter       lac promoter: promoter for the E. coli lac operon
   2926..2947    -  protein_bind   CAP binding site: CAP binding activates transcription in the presence of cAMP. E. coli catabolite activator protein
   2960..3052    -  CDS            lacI (fragment): lac repressor; lacI; The lac repressor binds to the lac operator to inhibit transcription in E. coli. This inhibition can be relieved by adding lactose or isopropyl-β-D-thiogalactopyranoside (IPTG).
   3235..3823    -  rep_origin     ori: high-copy-number ColE1/pMB1/pBR322/pUC origin of replication
   3994..4854    -  CDS            AmpR: β-lactamase; bla; confers resistance to ampicillin, carbenicillin, and related antibiotics
   4855..4959    -  promoter       AmpR promoter: bla
   5012..5440    -  rep_origin     f1 ori (sequence partly withheld): f1 bacteriophage origin of replication; arrow indicates direction of (+) strand synthesis
   5445..5511    -  CDS            lacZα (fragment): LacZα fragment of β-galactosidase; lacZ fragment
