[The description below was written by a language model from this plasmid's Addgene catalogue record and pLannotate feature annotations shown in this document.]
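Description:
EIF2B3-V30A is a pCS2+-based expression plasmid carrying the human EIF2B3 coding sequence, which encodes the gamma subunit of eIF2B, the guanine nucleotide exchange factor that recycles GDP-bound eIF2 to its GTP form. The cDNA carries the c.89T>C substitution, which according to the construct name produces a valine-to-alanine change at residue 30. The insert of about 1.4 kb was cloned between the ClaI and XbaI sites. The sequenced plasmid is about 5.5 kb. It is maintained in E. coli through a high-copy ColE1/pUC-type origin and selected with ampicillin via the β-lactamase gene. An f1 origin and remnants of the lac region (lac promoter and operator, with lacI and lacZα fragments) are backbone carry-over.

The open reading frame lies downstream of two tandem promoters. The first is the simian cytomegalovirus IE94 enhancer/promoter, which drives expression in vertebrate cells or injected embryos. The second is a bacteriophage SP6 promoter placed just upstream of the coding sequence, which allows sense RNA to be synthesised in vitro. An SV40 polyadenylation signal follows the insert, so transcripts made in cells are polyadenylated and SP6 run-off transcripts can include this signal. A T7 promoter fragment and a T3 promoter sit downstream in the antisense orientation, and the T3 site also serves as the 3′ sequencing primer site. No epitope tag or reporter is annotated.

The stated purpose is in vitro transcription for rescue experiments. The associated publication concerns zebrafish eif2b3 mutants that model vanishing white matter disease and are used to validate novel disease alleles. This suggests the variant mRNA is used to test whether this human allele retains function in that model.
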