Addgene plasmid #172075: EIF2B3-V30A
Purpose: In vitro transcription for rescue experiments
Depositing lab: Cheol-Hee Kim. Depositing organization: Chungnam National University. Publication: Eif2b3 mutants recapitulate phenotypes of vanishing white matter disease and validate novel disease alleles in zebrafish. Lee YR, Kim SH, Ben-Mahmoud A, Kim OH, Choi TI, Lee KH, Ku B, Eum J, Kee Y, Lee S, Cha J, Won D, Lee ST, Choi JR, Lee JS, Kim HD, Kim HG, Bonkowsky JL, Kang HC, Kim CH. Hum Mol Genet. 2021 Apr 27;30(5):331-342. doi: 10.1093/hmg/ddab033. PubMed 33517449.
Backbone
  Vector backbone: pCS2+
  Backbone size w/o insert (bp): 4000
  Vector type: Mammalian Expression
Growth in bacteria
  Bacterial resistance: Ampicillin, 100 μg/mL
  Growth temperature: 37°C
  Growth strain: DH5alpha
  Copy number: High Copy
Gene/Insert
  Gene/Insert name: EIF2B3
  Species: H. sapiens (human)
  Insert size (bp): 1400
  Mutation: c.89T>C
  Entrez Gene: EIF2B3 (a.k.a. EIF-2B, EIF2Bgamma)
  Promoter: CMV
  Cloning method: Restriction Enzyme; 5′ cloning site ClaI (unknown if destroyed); 3′ cloning site XbaI (unknown if destroyed)
  Sequencing primers: 5′ SP6; 3′ T3
Terms and licenses: Academic/Nonprofit Terms; Industry Terms: Not Available to Industry
How to cite: EIF2B3-V30A was a gift from Cheol-Hee Kim (Addgene plasmid # 172075 ; http://n2t.net/addgene:172075 ; RRID:Addgene_172075)
