>Addgene plasmid #172075 | EIF2B3-V30A | depositor full sequence | sequence record 333662 | Full Sequence
ATGGAATTTCAAGCAGTAGTGATGGCAGTAGGTGGAGGATCTCGGATGACAGACCTAACTTCCAGCATTC
CCAAACCTCTGCTTCCAGCTGGGAACAAACCTTTAATTTGGTACCCATTGAACCTGCTTGAGCGTGTTGG
ATTTGAAGAAGTCATTGTGGTTACAACCAGGGATGTTCAAAAGGCTCTATGTGCAGAATTCAAGATGAAA
ATGAAGCCAGATATTGTGTGTATTCCTGATGATGCTGACATGGGAACTGCAGATTCTTTGCGCTACATAT
ATCCAAAACTTAAGACAGATGTGCTGGTGCTGAGCTGTGATCTGATAACAGACGTTGCCTTACATGAGGT
TGTGGACCTGTTTAGAGCTTATGATGCATCACTTGCTATGTTGATGAGAAAAGGCCAAGATAGCATAGAA
CCTGTTCCCGGTCAAAAGGGGAAAAAAAAAGCAGTGGAGCAGCGTGACTTCATTGGAGTGGACAGCACAG
GAAAGAGGCTGCTCTTCATGGCTAATGAAGCAGACTTGGATGAAGAGCTGGTCATTAAGGGATCCATCCT
ACAGAAGCATCCTAGAATACGTTTCCACACGGGTCTTGTGGATGCCCACCTCTACTGTTTGAAAAAATAC
ATCGTGGACTTCCTAATGGAAAATGGGTCAATAACTTCTATCCGGAGTGAACTGATTCCATATTTAGTGA
GAAAACAGTTTTCCTCAGCTTCCTCACAACAGGGACAAGAAGAAAAAGAGGAGGATCTAAAGAAAAAGGA
GCTGAAGTCCTTAGATATCTACAGTTTTATAAAAGAAGCCAATACACTGAACCTGGCTCCCTATGATGCC
TGCTGGAATGCCTGTCGAGGAGACAGGTGGGAAGACTTGTCCAGATCACAGGTGCGCTGCTATGTCCACA
TCATGAAAGAGGGGCTCTGCTCTCGAGTGAGCACACTGGGACTCTACATGGAAGCAAACAGACAGGTGCC
CAAATTGCTGTCTGCTCTCTGTCCAGAAGAACCACCAGTCCATTCGTCAGCCCAGATTGTCAGCAAACAC
CTGGTTGGAGTTGACAGCCTCATTGGGCCAGAGACACAGATTGGAGAGAAGTCATCCATTAAGCGCTCAG
TCATTGGCTCATCCTGTCTCATAAAAGATAGAGTGACTATTACCAATTGCCTTCTCATGAACTCAGTCAC
TGTGGAGGAAGGAAGCAATATCCAAGGCAGTGTCATCTGCAACAATGCTGTGATCGAGAAGGGTGCAGAC
ATCAAGGACTGCTTGATTGGAAGTGGCCAGAGGATTGAAGCCAAAGCTAAACGAGTGAATGAGGTGATCG
TGGGGAATGACCAGCTCATGGAGATCTGA
